>Addgene plasmid #91850 | pGL4.23-IL2RA CaRE4 (plus strand) | addgene full sequence | sequence record 180041 | Addgene NGS Result
GGCCTAACTGGCCGGTACCTGAGCTCGCTAGCCTCCCTCTTCCTCCTGTACCCTCAACCCATCAGCTGCC
TGTACTGCTGTAGCAACAACTTCTCTCTGAAAACCTTCCCAGGGGAGAAAACGCGCCCCCCCTCACGCCT
CAGAGGCACACACCTATCCTAGCCTTTGTTTTTTTATTGCTGAGAGTACAGAAAGCAGCGGCTTCTGAAG
GAGGTATCTATTTTGGTCCCAAACAGAAAAGAGTGGGTGATTCTGTGGGCAGAGGTGGCAATTCCTGAAT
GTGGTATGGTGACTCACGCCCGGAGGTGCTCAGAATTTCCTCTGTTTTGTGGCTGCTGGGGCAGGTGCGA
CACTGCCGCTTTCTCTAAAGATGCCCCCAAGCTGCTCTGGGGGTAGAAGGAAGGCTGCAGGGAACAGCAG
GACCCGGAGAACCCAGACCCCAAGGACCAGGTGGTCCTTAAGCCATCCTGCAGGAGGCCGGCTGCTCTAG
CAGGTTGAGGAGTGCCACGCGGCTCTGTGGGTACCGCCTCACTTGGCCTCGGCGGCCAAGCTTAGACACT
AGAGGGTATATAATGGAAGCTCGACTTCCAGCTTGGCAATCCGGTACTGTTGGTAAAGCCACCATGGAAG
ATGCCAAAAACATTAAGAAGGGCCCAGCGCCATTCTACCCACTCGAAGACGGGACCGCCGGCGAGCAGCT
GCACAAAGCCATGAAGCGCTACGCCCTGGTGCCCGGCACCATCGCCTTTACCGACGCACATATCGAGGTG
GACATTACCTACGCCGAGTACTTCGAGATGAGCGTTCGGCTGGCAGAAGCTATGAAGCGCTATGGGCTGA
ATACAAACCATCGGATCGTGGTGTGCAGCGAGAATAGCTTGCAGTTCTTCATGCCCGTGTTGGGTGCCCT
GTTCATCGGTGTGGCTGTGGCCCCAGCTAACGACATCTACAACGAGCGCGAGCTGCTGAACAGCATGGGC
ATCAGCCAGCCCACCGTCGTATTCGTGAGCAAGAAAGGGCTGCAAAAGATCCTCAACGTGCAAAAGAAGC
TACCGATCATACAAAAGATCATCATCATGGATAGCAAGACCGACTACCAGGGCTTCCAAAGCATGTACAC
CTTCGTGACTTCCCATTTGCCACCCGGCTTCAACGAGTACGACTTCGTGCCCGAGAGCTTCGACCGGGAC
AAAACCATCGCCCTGATCATGAACAGTAGTGGCAGTACCGGATTGCCCAAGGGCGTAGCCCTACCGCACC
GCACCGCTTGTGTCCGATTCAGTCATGCCCGCGACCCCATCTTCGGCAACCAGATCATCCCCGACACCGC
TATCCTCAGCGTGGTGCCATTTCACCACGGCTTCGGCATGTTCACCACGCTGGGCTACTTGATCTGCGGC
TTTCGGGTCGTGCTCATGTACCGCTTCGAGGAGGAGCTATTCTTGCGCAGCTTGCAAGACTATAAGATTC
AATCTGCCCTGCTGGTGCCCACACTATTTAGCTTCTTCGCTAAGAGCACTCTCATCGACAAGTACGACCT
AAGCAACTTGCACGAGATCGCCAGCGGCGGGGCGCCGCTCAGCAAGGAGGTAGGTGAGGCCGTGGCCAAA
CGCTTCCACCTACCAGGCATCCGCCAGGGCTACGGCCTGACAGAAACAACCAGCGCCATTCTGATCACCC
CCGAAGGGGACGACAAGCCTGGCGCAGTAGGCAAGGTGGTGCCCTTCTTCGAGGCTAAGGTGGTGGACTT
GGACACCGGTAAGACACTGGGTGTGAACCAGCGCGGCGAGCTGTGCGTCCGTGGCCCCATGATCATGAGC
GGCTACGTTAACAACCCCGAGGCTACAAACGCTCTCATCGACAAGGACGGCTGGCTGCACAGCGGCGACA
TCGCCTACTGGGACGAGGACGAGCACTTCTTCATCGTGGACCGGCTGAAGAGCCTGATCAAATACAAGGG
CTACCAGGTAGCCCCAGCCGAACTGGAGAGCATCCTGCTGCAACACCCCAACATCTTCGACGCCGGGGTC
GCCGGCCTGCCCGACGACGATGCCGGCGAGCTGCCCGCCGCAGTCGTCGTGCTGGAACACGGTAAAACCA
TGACCGAGAAGGAGATCGTGGACTATGTGGCCAGCCAGGTTACAACCGCCAAGAAGCTGCGCGGTGGTGT
TGTGTTCGTGGACGAGGTGCCTAAAGGACTGACCGGCAAGTTGGACGCCCGCAAGATCCGCGAGATTCTC
ATTAAGGCCAAGAAGGGCGGCAAGATCGCCGTGTAATAATTCTAGAGTCGGGGCGGCCGGCCGCTTCGAG
CAGACATGATAAGATACATTGATGAGTTTGGACAAACCACAACTAGAATGCAGTGAAAAAAATGCTTTAT
TTGTGAAATTTGTGATGCTATTGCTTTATTTGTAACCATTATAAGCTGCAATAAACAAGTTAACAACAAC
AATTGCATTCATTTTATGTTTCAGGTTCAGGGGGAGGTGTGGGAGGTTTTTTAAAGCAAGTAAAACCTCT
ACAAATGTGGTAAAATCGATAAGGATCCGTCGACCGATGCCCTTGAGAGCCTTCAACCCAGTCAGCTCCT
TCCGGTGGGCGCGGGGCATGACTATCGTCGCCGCACTTATGACTGTCTTCTTTATCATGCAACTCGTAGG
ACAGGTGCCGGCAGCGCTCTTCCGCTTCCTCGCTCACTGACTCGCTGCGCTCGGTCGTTCGGCTGCGGCG
AGCGGTATCAGCTCACTCAAAGGCGGTAATACGGTTATCCACAGAATCAGGGGATAACGCAGGAAAGAAC
ATGTGAGCAAAAGGCCAGCAAAAGGCCAGGAACCGTAAAAAGGCCGCGTTGCTGGCGTTTTTCCATAGGC
TCCGCCCCCCTGACGAGCATCACAAAAATCGACGCTCAAGTCAGAGGTGGCGAAACCCGACAGGACTATA
AAGATACCAGGCGTTTCCCCCTGGAAGCTCCCTCGTGCGCTCTCCTGTTCCGACCCTGCCGCTTACCGGA
TACCTGTCCGCCTTTCTCCCTTCGGGAAGCGTGGCGCTTTCTCATAGCTCACGCTGTAGGTATCTCAGTT
CGGTGTAGGTCGTTCGCTCCAAGCTGGGCTGTGTGCACGAACCCCCCGTTCAGCCCGACCGCTGCGCCTT
ATCCGGTAACTATCGTCTTGAGTCCAACCCGGTAAGACACGACTTATCGCCACTGGCAGCAGCCACTGGT
AACAGGATTAGCAGAGCGAGGTATGTAGGCGGTGCTACAGAGTTCTTGAAGTGGTGGCCTAACTACGGCT
ACACTAGAAGAACAGTATTTGGTATCTGCGCTCTGCTGAAGCCAGTTACCTTCGGAAAAAGAGTTGGTAG
CTCTTGATCCGGCAAACAAACCACCGCTGGTAGCGGTGGTTTTTTTGTTTGCAAGCAGCAGATTACGCGC
AGAAAAAAAGGATCTCAAGAAGATCCTTTGATCTTTTCTACGGGGTCTGACGCTCAGTGGAACGAAAACT
CACGTTAAGGGATTTTGGTCATGAGATTATCAAAAAGGATCTTCACCTAGATCCTTTTAAATTAAAAATG
AAGTTTTAAATCAATCTAAAGTATATATGAGTAAACTTGGTCTGACAGCGGCCGCAAATGCTAAACCACT
GCAGTGGTTACCAGTGCTTGATCAGTGAGGCACCGATCTCAGCGATCTGCCTATTTCGTTCGTCCATAGT
GGCCTGACTCCCCGTCGTGTAGATCACTACGATTCGTGAGGGCTTACCATCAGGCCCCAGCGCAGCAATG
ATGCCGCGAGAGCCGCGTTCACCGGCCCCCGATTTGTCAGCAATGAACCAGCCAGCAGGGAGGGCCGAGC
GAAGAAGTGGTCCTGCTACTTTGTCCGCCTCCATCCAGTCTATGAGCTGCTGTCGTGATGCTAGAGTAAG
AAGTTCGCCAGTGAGTAGTTTCCGAAGAGTTGTGGCCATTGCTACTGGCATCGTGGTATCACGCTCGTCG
TTCGGTATGGCTTCGTTCAACTCTGGTTCCCAGCGGTCAAGCCGGGTCACATGATCACCCATATTATGAA
GAAATGCAGTCAGCTCCTTAGGGCCTCCGATCGTTGTCAGAAGTAAGTTGGCCGCGGTGTTGTCGCTCAT
GGTAATGGCAGCACTACACAATTCTCTTACCGTCATGCCATCCGTAAGATGCTTTTCCGTGACCGGCGAG
TACTCAACCAAGTCGTTTTGTGAGTAGTGTATACGGCGACCAAGCTGCTCTTGCCCGGCGTCTATACGGG
ACAACACCGCGCCACATAGCAGTACTTTGAAAGTGCTCATCATCGGGAATCGTTCTTCGGGGCGGAAAGA
CTCAAGGATCTTGCCGCTATTGAGATCCAGTTCGATATAGCCCACTCTTGCACCCAGTTGATCTTCAGCA
TCTTTTACTTTCACCAGCGTTTCGGGGTGTGCAAAAACAGGCAAGCAAAATGCCGCAAAGAAGGGAATGA
GTGCGACACGAAAATGTTGGATGCTCATACTCGTCCTTTTTCAATATTATTGAAGCATTTATCAGGGTTA
CTAGTACGTCTCTCAAGGATAAGTAAGTAATATTAAGGTACGGGAGGTATTGGACAGGCCGCAATAAAAT
ATCTTTATTTTCATTACATCTGTGTGTTGGTTTTTTGTGTGAATCGATAGTACTAACATACGCTCTCCAT
CAAAACAAAACGAAACAAAACAAACTAGCAAAATAGGCTGTCCCCAGTGCAAGTGCAGGTGCCAGAACAT
TTCTCT
Features (pLannotate 1.2.2; 10 found; start..end, strand, type, name):
    560..591     +  promoter       minP: minimal TATA-box promoter with low basal activity
    624..2276    +  CDS            luciferase: firefly luciferase synthetic luc2 version of the luciferase gene
   2320..2441    -  polyA_signal   SV40 poly(A) signal: SV40 polyadenylation signal
   2464..2532    -  CDS            large T antigen (fragment): large T antigen from SV40 (simian virus 40)
   2548..2680    +  CDS            TcR (fragment): tetracycline efflux protein; tet; confers resistance to tetracycline
   2860..3448    -  rep_origin     ori: high-copy-number ColE1/pMB1/pBR322/pUC origin of replication
   3648..4508    -  CDS            AmpR: β-lactamase confers resistance to ampicillin, carbenicillin, and related antibiotics
   4509..4550    -  promoter       AmpR promoter (fragment): bla
   4613..4661    +  polyA_signal   poly(A) signal: synthetic polyadenylation signal
   4675..4766    +  misc_feature   pause site: RNA polymerase II transcriptional pause signal from the human α2 globin gene
