[The description below was written by a language model from this plasmid's Addgene catalogue record and pLannotate feature annotations shown in this document.]
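Description:
pGL4.23-IL2RA CaRE4 (plus strand) is a mammalian luciferase reporter plasmid built on the Promega pGL4.23 backbone and designed to test the enhancer activity of a candidate regulatory element from the human IL2RA (CD25) locus. It is maintained in E. coli as a high-copy plasmid through a ColE1/pUC-type origin and is selected with ampicillin via the β-lactamase (AmpR) gene. The sequenced construct is about 4.8 kb, consistent with a 4,283 bp backbone plus a roughly 500 bp insert.

The insert is a 500 bp human genomic segment called CaRE4, recorded as a perfect match to the reference sequence, derived from a synthetic gBlock and introduced by Gibson assembly in the plus-strand orientation. The insert itself is not annotated in the feature table, but the unannotated region directly upstream of the minimal promoter is large enough to hold it. That minimal TATA-box promoter (minP) has low basal activity and drives the synthetic firefly luciferase gene luc2, which is terminated by an SV40 polyadenylation signal. Luciferase output therefore depends largely on any enhancer function contributed by the cloned fragment. A synthetic poly(A) signal and an RNA polymerase II transcriptional pause site sit upstream of the cloning region to block read-through transcription from the backbone and keep background low. The short large T antigen and tetracycline-resistance fragments in the annotation appear to be backbone remnants rather than functional genes.

The plasmid is intended for transient transfection reporter assays that measure IL2RA enhancer activity. It comes from work on stimulation-responsive immune enhancers identified by CRISPR activation. The name implies that a counterpart in the opposite orientation exists, although this record does not describe one.
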