Addgene plasmid #91850: pGL4.23-IL2RA CaRE4 (plus strand)
Purpose: Luciferase reporter for IL2RA enhancer (IGI-P0345)
Depositing lab: Jacob Corn. Publication: Discovery of stimulation-responsive immune enhancers with CRISPR activation. Simeonov DR, Gowen BG, Boontanrart M, Roth TL, Gagnon JD, Mumbach MR, Satpathy AT, Lee Y, Bray NL, Chan AY, Lituiev DS, Nguyen ML, Gate RE, Subramaniam M, Li Z, Woo JM, Mitros T, Ray GJ, Curie GL, Naddaf N, Chu JS, Ma H, Boyer E, Van Gool F, Huang H, Liu R, Tobin VR, Schumann K, Daly MJ, Farh KK, Ansel KM, Ye CJ, Greenleaf WJ, Anderson MS, Bluestone JA, Chang HY, Corn JE, Marson A. Nature. 2017 Sep 7;549(7670):111-115. doi: 10.1038/nature23875. Epub 2017 Aug 30. PubMed 28854172.
Backbone
  Vector backbone: pGL4.23
  Backbone manufacturer: Promega
  Backbone size w/o insert (bp): 4283
  Vector type: Mammalian Expression, Luciferase
Growth in bacteria
  Bacterial resistance: Ampicillin, 100 μg/mL
  Growth temperature: 37°C
  Growth strain: DH5alpha
  Copy number: High Copy
Gene/Insert
  Gene/Insert name: IL2RA CaRE4 (plus strand)
  Species: H. sapiens (human)
  Insert size (bp): 500
  Mutation: Perfect match to reference sequence
  Entrez Gene: IL2RA (a.k.a. CD25, IDDM10, IL2R, IMD41, TCGFR, p55)
  Cloning method: Gibson Cloning
Terms and licenses: Academic/Nonprofit Terms; Industry Terms: Not Available to Industry
Depositor comments: Cloned from gBlock
How to cite: pGL4.23-IL2RA CaRE4 (plus strand) was a gift from Jacob Corn (Addgene plasmid # 91850 ; http://n2t.net/addgene:91850 ; RRID:Addgene_91850)
